>Addgene plasmid #158743 | pPICZ-His6-K2P4.1A-mCherry-StreptagII | addgene full sequence | sequence record 309640 | Addgene NGS Result
GCTAGCCACCATGGCTCACCATCATCATCATCACGGTTCCGAGAATCTGTACTTCCAAAGCGGTACCATG
AGGTCAACCACTTTGTTGGCTCTGCTTGCTTTAGTGCTGCTTTACCTAGTCAGTGGTGCCCTGGTGTTTA
GGGCCTTGGAACAACCCCACGAGCAACAAGCTCAGCGTGAGCTGGGTGAGGTCAGAGAAAAATTTTTAAG
AGCACACCCATGTGTATCCGACCAAGAACTTGGACTGCTAATCAAAGAGGTGGCCGACGCCCTTGGCGGC
GGCGCCGACCCTGAAACCCAATCCACCTCTCAGTCAAGTCACAGTGCCTGGGATCTGGGAAGTGCCTTCT
TTTTCAGTGGTACAATTATCACGACAATAGGCTACGGAAACGTGGCCTTGAGGACGGATGCCGGTAGACT
GTTTTGCATATTCTACGCATTAGTAGGAATCCCCCTGTTTGGTATCTTGCTAGCTGGTGTGGGTGATCGT
CTGGGATCATCACTTAGACATGGTATAGGCCATATAGAGGCCATCTTCCTGAAATGGCATGTACCACCAG
AATTGGTCAGGGTTTTATCAGCTATGTTATTTTTACTTATCGGATGCCTATTGTTTGTACTGACCCCAAC
ATTCGTTTTCTGCTACATGGAAGACTGGTCCAAACTTGAAGCTATTTATTTTGTGATAGTGACCTTAACT
ACGGTCGGCTTTGGCGATTACGTCGCAGGCGCAGATCCACGTCAAGATTCTCCAGCATATCAACCACTAG
TGTGGTTCTGGATCCTACTGGGATTAGCCTACTTCGCTTCTGTCTTGACTACTATAGGCAACTGGTTGAG
AGTCGTTTCCCGTAGGACCGGTACCAGCGAAAACCTGTATTTTCAGGGTACTAGTGTCTCTAAGGGAGAA
GAGGACAATATGGCTATTATCAAGGAGTTCATGAGATTTAAAGTCCATATGGAGGGCTCTGTTAATGGTC
ATGAATTTGAAATTGAAGGTGAAGGAGAAGGAAGACCTTATGAGGGAACCCAAACGGCTAAGCTGAAAGT
AACTAAAGGCGGCCCACTTCCTTTCGCATGGGATATACTGTCTCCACAATTCATGTATGGCTCTAAAGCT
TATGTAAAGCACCCCGCCGACATTCCCGATTATCTAAAGTTATCCTTTCCCGAGGGATTTAAATGGGAAA
GGGTTATGAACTTCGAGGATGGCGGCGTGGTAACTGTTACGCAGGACTCCTCCCTTCAAGATGGTGAATT
TATTTACAAAGTGAAGCTTCGTGGTACTAATTTCCCAAGTGACGGTCCTGTGATGCAGAAGAAGACTATG
GGTTGGGAAGCTAGTTCCGAGAGGATGTACCCCGAAGATGGTGCCCTGAAGGGTGAGATTAAGCAACGTC
TAAAATTAAAAGACGGCGGTCACTATGACGCTGAAGTAAAGACCACATATAAGGCAAAAAAGCCCGTCCA
GCTTCCTGGCGCCTACAATGTTAATATCAAGTTGGACATCACCTCCCATAACGAAGATTACACTATCGTC
GAGCAATACGAGAGGGCAGAGGGAAGACATTCCACAGGTGGTATGGACGAGCTATATAAACTCGAGGGCG
CTTCCTGGTCACATCCACAGTTTGAGAAATGAGTTTGTAGCCTTAGACATGACTGTTCCTCAGTTCAAGT
TGGGCACTTACGAGAAGACCGGTCTTGCTAGATTCTAATCAAGAGGATGTCAGAATGCCATTTGCCTGAG
AGATGCAGGCTTCATTTTTGATACTTTTTTATTTGTAACCTATATAGTATAGGATTTTTTTTGTCATTTT
GTTTCTTCTCGTACGAGCTTGCTCCTGATCAGCCTATCTCGCAGCTGATGAATATCTTGTGGTAGGGGTT
TGGGAAAATCATTCGAGTTTGATGTTTTTCTTGGTATTTCCCACTCCTCTTCAGAGTACAGAAGATTAAG
TGAGACCTTCGTTTGTGCGGATCTCCCACACACCATAGCTTCAAAATGTTTCTACTCCTTTTTTACTCTT
CCAGATTTTCTCGGACTCCGCGCATCGCCGTACCACTTCAAAACACCCAAGCACAGCATACTAAATTTCC
CCTCTTTCTTCCTCTAGGGTGTCGTTAATTACCCGTACTAAAGGTTTGGAAAAGAAAAAAGAGACCGCCT
CGTTTCTTTTTCTTCGTCGAAAAAGGCAATAAAAATTTTTATCACGTTTCTTTTTCTTGAAAATTTTTTT
TTTGATTTTTTTCTCTTTCGATGACCTCCCATTGATATTTAAGTTAATAAACGGTCTTCAATTTCTCAAG
TTTCAGTTTCATTTTTCTTGTTCTATTACAACTTTTTTTACTTCTTGCTCATTAGAAAGAAAGCATAGCA
ATCTAATCTAAGGGCGGTGTTGACAATTAATCATCGGCATAGTATATCGGCATAGTATAATACGACAAGG
TGAGGAACTAAACCATGGCCAAGTTGACCAGTGCCGTTCCGGTGCTCACCGCGCGCGACGTCGCCGGAGC
GGTCGAGTTCTGGACCGACCGGCTCGGGTTCTCCCGGGACTTCGTGGAGGACGACTTCGCCGGTGTGGTC
CGGGACGACGTGACCCTGTTCATCAGCGCGGTCCAGGACCAGGTGGTGCCGGACAACACCCTGGCCTGGG
TGTGGGTGCGCGGCCTGGACGAGCTGTACGCCGAGTGGTCGGAGGTCGTGTCCACGAACTTCCGGGACGC
CTCCGGGCCGGCCATGACCGAGATCGGCGAGCAGCCGTGGGGGCGGGAGTTCGCCCTGCGCGACCCGGCC
GGCAACTGCGTGCACTTCGTGGCCGAGGAGCAGGACTGACACGTCCGACGCGGCCCGACGGGTCCGAGGC
CTCGGAGATCCGTCCCCCTTTTCCTTTGTCGATATCATGTAATTAGTTATGTCACGCTTACATTCACGCC
CTCCCCCCACATCCGCTCTAACCGAAAAGGAAGGAGTTAGACAACCTGAAGTCTAGGTCCCTATTTATTT
TTTTATAGTTATGTTAGTATTAAGAACGTTATTTATATTTCAAATTTTTCTTTTTTTTCTGTACAGACGC
GTGTACGCATGTAACATTATACTGAAAACCTTGCTTGAGAAGGTTTTGGGACGCTCGAAGGCTTTAATTT
GCAAGCTGGAGACCAACATGTGAGCAAAAGGCCAGCAAAAGGCCAGGAACCGTAAAAAGGCCGCGTTGCT
GGCGTTTTTCCATAGGCTCCGCCCCCCTGACGAGCATCACAAAAATCGACGCTCAAGTCAGAGGTGGCGA
AACCCGACAGGACTATAAAGATACCAGGCGTTTCCCCCTGGAAGCTCCCTCGTGCGCTCTCCTGTTCCGA
CCCTGCCGCTTACCGGATACCTGTCCGCCTTTCTCCCTTCGGGAAGCGTGGCGCTTTCTCATAGCTCACG
CTGTAGGTATCTCAGTTCGGTGTAGGTCGTTCGCTCCAAGCTGGGCTGTGTGCACGAACCCCCCGTTCAG
CCCGACCGCTGCGCCTTATCCGGTAACTATCGTCTTGAGTCCAACCCGGTAAGACACGACTTATCGCCAC
TGGCAGCAGCCACTGGTAACAGGATTAGCAGAGCGAGGTATGTAGGCGGTGCTACAGAGTTCTTGAAGTG
GTGGCCTAACTACGGCTACACTAGAAGAACAGTATTTGGTATCTGCGCTCTGCTGAAGCCAGTTACCTTC
GGAAAAAGAGTTGGTAGCTCTTGATCCGGCAAACAAACCACCGCTGGTAGCGGTGGTTTTTTTGTTTGCA
AGCAGCAGATTACGCGCAGAAAAAAAGGATCTCAAGAAGATCCTTTGATCTTTTCTACGGGGTCTGACGC
TCAGTGGAACGAAAACTCACGTTAAGGGATTTTGGTCATGAGATCAGATCTAACATCCAAAGACGAAAGG
TTGAATGAAACCTTTTTGCCATCCGACATCCACAGGTCCATTCTCACACATAAGTGCCAAACGCAACAGG
AGGGGATACACTAGCAGCAGACCGTTGCAAACGCAGGACCTCCACTCCTCTTCTCCTCAACACCCACTTT
TGCCATCGAAAAACCAGCCCAGTTATTGGGCTTGATTGGAGCTCGCTCATTCCAATTCCTTCTATTAGGC
TACTAACACCATGACTTTATTAGCCTGTCTATCCTGGCCCCCCTGGCGAGGTTCATGTTTGTTTATTTCC
GAATGCAACAAGCTCCGCATTACACCCGAACATCACTCCAGATGAGGGCTTTCTGAGTGTGGGGTCAAAT
AGTTTCATGTTCCCCAAATGGCCCAAAACTGACAGTTTAAACGCTGTCTTGGAACCTAATATGACAAAAG
CGTGATCTCATCCAAGATGAACTAAGTTTGGTTCGTTGAAATGCTAACGGCCAGTTGGTCAAAAAGAAAC
TTCCAAAAGTCGGCATACCGTTTGTCTTGTTTGGTATTGATTGACGAATGCTCAAAAATAATCTCATTAA
TGCTTAGCGCAGTCTCTCTATCGCTTCTGAACCCCGGTGCACCTGTGCCGAAACGCAAATGGGGAAACAC
CCGCTTTTTGGATGATTATGCATTGTCTCCACATTGTATGCTTCCAAGATTCTGGTGGGAATACTGCTGA
TAGCCTAACGTTCATGATCAAAATTTAACTGTTCTAACCCCTACTTGACAGCAATATATAAACAGAAGGA
AGCTGCCCTGTCTTAAACCTTTTTTTTTATCATCATTATTAGCTTACTTTCATAATTGCGACTGGTTCCA
ATTGACAAGCTTTTGATTTTAACGACTTTTAACGACAACTTGAGAAGATCAAAAAACAACTAATTATTCG
AA
Features (pLannotate 1.2.2; 11 found; start..end, strand, type, name):
     68..859     +  CDS            KCNK4 (fragment): KCNK4_HUMAN - Also known as TRAAK. Experimental evidence at protein level: Swiss-Prot protein existence level 1. Voltage-insensitive potassium channel (PubMed:22282805). Channel opening is triggered by mechanical forces that deform the membrane (PubMed:22282805, PubMed:25471887, PubMed:25500157, PubMed:30290154). Channel opening is triggered by raising the intracellular pH to basic levels (By similarity). The channel is inactive at 24 degrees Celsius (in vitro); raising the temperature to 37 degrees Celsius increases the frequency of channel opening, with a further increase in channel activity
    869..888     +  CDS            TEV site (fragment): tobacco etch virus (TEV) protease recognition and cleavage site
    896..1600    +  CDS            mCherry: mCherry is a basic (constitutively fluorescent) red fluorescent protein published in 2004, derived from Discosoma sp.. It is reported to be a very rapidly-maturing monomer with low acid sensitivity.
   1650..1715    +  CDS            AOX1 (fragment): ALOX1_KOMPC - Experimental evidence at protein level: Swiss-Prot protein existence level 1. Major isoform of alcohol oxidase, which catalyzes the oxidation of methanol to formaldehyde and hydrogen peroxide, the first step in the methanol utilization pathway of methylotrophic yeasts. From Komagataella phaffii (strain ATCC 76273 / CBS 7435 / CECT 11047 / NRRL Y-11430 / Wegner 21-1) (Yeast) (Pichia pastoris).
   1719..1965    +  terminator     AOX1 terminator: Pichia pastoris AOX1; transcription terminator for AOX1
   1986..2392    +  promoter       TEF1 promoter: S. cerevisiae TEF1; promoter for EF-1α
   2399..2446    +  promoter       EM7 promoter: synthetic bacterial promoter&nbsp
   2465..2839    +  CDS            BleoR: antibiotic-binding protein; Sh ble from Streptoalloteichus hindustanus; confers resistance to bleomycin, phleomycin, and Zeocin™
   2905..3152    +  terminator     CYC1 terminator: S. cerevisiae CYC1; transcription terminator for CYC1
   3227..3815    -  rep_origin     ori: high-copy-number ColE1/pMB1/pBR322/pUC origin of replication
   3897..4832    +  promoter       AOX1 promoter: Pichia pastoris AOX1; inducible promoter, regulated by methanol
