[The description below was written by a language model from this plasmid's Addgene catalogue record and pLannotate feature annotations shown in this document.]
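Description:
pPICZ-His6-K2P4.1A-mCherry-StreptagII is a 4,832 bp yeast expression plasmid built on the Invitrogen pPICZ backbone for producing a human two-pore-domain potassium channel in the methylotrophic yeast Pichia pastoris (Komagataella phaffii). It replicates in E. coli from a high-copy ColE1/pUC-type origin. No yeast replication origin is annotated, consistent with pPICZ vectors generally being maintained in Pichia by integration into the genome. A single Sh ble (BleoR) gene confers Zeocin resistance in both hosts. It is preceded by tandem promoters, the S. cerevisiae TEF1 promoter for yeast and the synthetic EM7 promoter for bacteria, and is followed by the CYC1 terminator.

The expression cassette is driven by the methanol-inducible AOX1 promoter and closed by the AOX1 terminator. A short AOX1 coding fragment annotated just upstream of the terminator is a remnant of the backbone's 3' AOX1 region. The insert, made by gene synthesis and assembled by Gibson cloning, encodes residues 1-264 of human K2P4.1 isoform A (TRAAK, KCNK4), with its N-linked glycosylation sites changed from asparagine to glutamine. According to the record, the channel carries an N-terminal His6 tag and a C-terminal mCherry fused to Strep-tag II, and both tags are removable with TEV protease. The feature table shows the KCNK4 fragment, a TEV site between the channel and mCherry, and mCherry itself. It does not separately annotate the His6 tag, the N-terminal TEV site or the Strep-tag II. This layout allows red fluorescence to report on expression, two-step affinity purification, and tag removal to release the channel. The associated publication concerns regulation of TRAAK channels by phospholipids.
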