Addgene plasmid #158743: pPICZ-His6-K2P4.1A-mCherry-StreptagII
Purpose: Expresses K2P4.1 isoform A with TEV protease cleavable N- and C-terminal affinity tags.
Depositing lab: Arthur Laganowsky. Depositing organization: Texas A&M University. Publication: Selective regulation of human TRAAK channels by biologically active phospholipids. Schrecke S, Zhu Y, McCabe JW, Bartz M, Packianathan C, Zhao M, Zhou M, Russell D, Laganowsky A. Nat Chem Biol. 2021 Jan;17(1):89-95. doi: 10.1038/s41589-020-00659-5. Epub 2020 Sep 28. PubMed 32989299.
Backbone
  Vector backbone: pPICZ
  Backbone manufacturer: Invitrogen
  Total vector size (bp): 4832
  Vector type: Yeast Expression
  Selectable markers: Zeocin
Growth in bacteria
  Bacterial resistance: Bleocin (Zeocin), 50 μg/mL
  Growth temperature: 37°C
  Growth strain: DH5alpha
  Copy number: Unknown
Gene/Insert
  Gene/Insert name: K2P4.1-A (alt names: TRAAK; KCNK4)
  Species: H. sapiens (human)
  Mutation: Residues 1-264 with N-linked glycosylation sites mutated from Asn to Qln
  Entrez Gene: KCNK4 (a.k.a. FHEIG, K2p4.1, TRAAK, TRAAK1)
  Promoter: AOX1
  Tag / fusion protein: His6 (N terminal on insert); mCherry with Streptag II (C terminal on insert)
  Cloning method: Gibson Cloning
  Sequencing primers: 5′ GACTGGTTCCAATTGACAAGC; 3′ GCAAATGGCATTCTGACATCC
Resource information
  A portion of this plasmid was derived from a plasmid made by: Insert was synthesized by IDT
Terms and licenses: Academic/Nonprofit Terms; Industry Terms: Not Available to Industry
How to cite: pPICZ-His6-K2P4.1A-mCherry-StreptagII was a gift from Arthur Laganowsky (Addgene plasmid # 158743 ; http://n2t.net/addgene:158743 ; RRID:Addgene_158743)
